Addgene plasmid #68207: pD10AH840AhCas9 (GB1041)
Purpose: Provides the human codon optimized CDS of Cas9 protein with mutated (D10A, H840A) and inactivated catalytic domains as a level 0 GoldenBraid part
Depositing lab: Diego Orzaez. Depositing organization: Agencia Estatal Consejo Superior de Investigaciones Científicas, M.P. Publication: GoldenBraid 2.0: a comprehensive DNA assembly framework for plant synthetic biology. Sarrion-Perdigones A, Vazquez-Vilar M, Palaci J, Castelijns B, Forment J, Ziarsolo P, Blanca J, Granell A, Orzaez D. Plant Physiol. 2013 Jul;162(3):1618-31. 10.1104/pp.113.217661 PubMed 23669743.
Backbone
  Vector backbone: pUPD
  Backbone manufacturer: self-made; derived from pGEMT-Easy manufactured by Promega
  Vector type: CRISPR, Synthetic Biology
Growth in bacteria
  Bacterial resistance: Ampicillin, 100 μg/mL
  Growth temperature: 37°C
  Growth strain: DH5alpha
  Copy number: High Copy
Gene/Insert
  Gene/Insert name: Cas9 coding region with mutated (D10A, H840A) and inactivated catalytic domains (human codon optimised)
  Insert size (bp): 4137
  Mutation: BsaI and BsmBI sites removed; human codon optimised; mutated (D10A, H840A) and inactivated catalytic domains
  Cloning method: Restriction Enzyme; 5′ cloning site BsmBI (destroyed during cloning); 3′ cloning site BsmBI (destroyed during cloning)
  Sequencing primers: 5′ T7; 3′ SP6
Terms and licenses: Academic/Nonprofit Terms; Industry Terms: Not Available to Industry
Depositor comments: insert can be released with BsaI
How to cite: pD10AH840AhCas9 (GB1041) was a gift from Diego Orzaez (Addgene plasmid # 68207 ; http://n2t.net/addgene:68207 ; RRID:Addgene_68207)
