[The description below was written by a language model from this plasmid's Addgene catalogue record and pLannotate feature annotations shown in this document.]
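Description:
pD10AH840AhCas9 (GB1041) is a level 0 GoldenBraid part plasmid that stores a promoterless coding sequence for catalytically dead Cas9 (dCas9) for use in modular DNA assembly, chiefly in plant synthetic biology. The backbone is pUPD, the GoldenBraid universal domestication vector, which the depositors derived from pGEM-T Easy. In keeping with that origin, the roughly 7.2 kb plasmid carries a high-copy ColE1/pUC-type origin for replication in E. coli, an ampicillin resistance gene with its own promoter, and an f1 phage origin. Remnants of the lac promoter/operator region and lacZα flank the cloning site. So do T7 and SP6 promoters, which here serve mainly as sequencing primer sites.

The insert, about 4.1 kb, is the Streptococcus pyogenes Cas9 open reading frame, human codon optimised and carrying the D10A and H840A substitutions. These substitutions inactivate the two nuclease catalytic domains, so the protein can no longer cut DNA; dCas9 of this kind is generally used as an RNA-guided DNA-binding module. Internal BsaI and BsmBI sites were removed ("domestication") so that the part is compatible with Type IIS assembly. The fragment was cloned through BsmBI sites that were destroyed in the process, and it can be released with BsaI for assembly with other parts.

No eukaryotic promoter, terminator, tag or localisation signal is annotated or recorded, so expression depends on combining this CDS with other GoldenBraid parts into a transcriptional unit. A short annotated hit to a hornet peptide downstream of the insert is most likely a spurious annotation match.
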