Features (pLannotate 1.2.2; 14 found; start..end, strand, type, name):
      6..4109    +  CDS            Cas9: Cas9 (Csn1) endonuclease from the Streptococcus pyogenes Type II CRISPR/Cas system generates RNA-guided double strand breaks in DNA
   4174..4236    -  CDS            VESPI_VESMG (fragment): Experimental evidence at protein level: Swiss-Prot protein existence level 1. Shows contractile activity on isolated ileum smooth muscle. From Vespa magnifica (Hornet).
   4248..4266    -  promoter       SP6 promoter: promoter for bacteriophage SP6 RNA polymerase
   4308..4324    -  protein_bind   lac operator: The lac repressor binds to the lac operator to inhibit transcription in E. coli. This inhibition can be relieved by adding lactose or isopropyl-β-D-thiogalactopyranoside (IPTG). lac repressor encoded by lacI
   4332..4362    -  promoter       lac promoter: promoter for the E. coli lac operon
   4377..4398    -  protein_bind   CAP binding site: CAP binding activates transcription in the presence of cAMP. E. coli catabolite activator protein
   4411..4503    -  CDS            lacI (fragment): lac repressor; lacI; The lac repressor binds to the lac operator to inhibit transcription in E. coli. This inhibition can be relieved by adding lactose or isopropyl-β-D-thiogalactopyranoside (IPTG).
   4686..5274    -  rep_origin     ori: high-copy-number ColE1/pMB1/pBR322/pUC origin of replication
   5445..6305    -  CDS            AmpR: β-lactamase; bla; confers resistance to ampicillin, carbenicillin, and related antibiotics
   6306..6410    -  promoter       AmpR promoter: bla
   6437..6487    +  misc_feature   bom (fragment): basis of mobility region from pBR322
   6488..6943    -  rep_origin     f1 ori (sequence partly withheld): f1 bacteriophage origin of replication; arrow indicates direction of (+) strand synthesis
   6947..7104    -  CDS            lacZα (fragment): LacZα fragment of β-galactosidase; lacZ fragment
   7107..7125    +  promoter       T7 promoter: promoter for bacteriophage T7 RNA polymerase
>Addgene plasmid #68207 | pD10AH840AhCas9 (GB1041) | depositor full sequence | sequence record 135575 | pD10AH840AhCas9 (GB1041) sequence 7198 bps
CTCGAATGGACAAGAAGTACTCCATTGGGCTCGCTATCGGCACAAACAGCGTCGGCTGGGCCGTCATTAC
GGACGAGTACAAGGTGCCGAGCAAAAAATTCAAAGTTCTGGGCAATACCGATCGCCACAGCATAAAGAAG
AACCTCATTGGCGCCCTCCTGTTCGACTCCGGGGAAACGGCCGAAGCCACGCGGCTCAAAAGAACAGCAC
GGCGCAGATATACCCGCAGAAAGAATCGGATCTGCTACCTGCAGGAGATCTTTAGTAATGAGATGGCTAA
GGTGGATGACTCTTTCTTCCATAGGCTGGAGGAGTCCTTTTTGGTGGAGGAGGATAAAAAGCACGAGCGC
CACCCAATCTTTGGCAATATCGTGGACGAGGTGGCGTACCATGAAAAGTACCCAACCATATATCATCTGA
GGAAGAAGCTTGTAGACAGTACTGATAAGGCTGACTTGCGGTTGATCTATCTCGCGCTGGCGCATATGAT
CAAATTTCGGGGACACTTCCTCATCGAGGGGGACCTGAACCCAGACAACAGCGATGTCGACAAACTCTTT
ATCCAACTGGTTCAGACTTACAATCAGCTTTTCGAAGAGAACCCGATCAACGCATCCGGAGTTGACGCCA
AAGCAATCCTGAGCGCTAGGCTGTCCAAATCCCGGCGGCTCGAAAACCTCATCGCACAGCTCCCTGGGGA
GAAGAAGAACGGCCTGTTTGGTAATCTTATCGCCCTGTCACTCGGGCTGACCCCCAACTTTAAATCTAAC
TTCGACCTGGCCGAAGATGCCAAGCTTCAACTGAGCAAAGACACCTACGATGATGATCTCGACAATCTGC
TGGCCCAGATCGGCGACCAGTACGCAGACCTTTTTTTGGCGGCAAAGAACCTGTCAGACGCCATTCTGCT
GAGTGATATTCTGCGAGTGAACACGGAGATCACCAAAGCTCCGCTGAGCGCTAGTATGATCAAGCGCTAT
GATGAGCACCACCAAGACTTGACTTTGCTGAAGGCCCTTGTCAGACAGCAACTGCCTGAGAAGTACAAGG
AAATTTTCTTCGATCAGTCTAAAAATGGCTACGCCGGATACATTGACGGCGGAGCAAGCCAGGAGGAATT
TTACAAATTTATTAAGCCCATCTTGGAAAAAATGGACGGCACCGAGGAGCTGCTGGTAAAGCTTAACAGA
GAAGATCTGTTGCGCAAACAGCGCACTTTCGACAATGGAAGCATCCCCCACCAGATTCACCTGGGCGAAC
TGCACGCTATCCTCAGGCGGCAAGAGGATTTCTACCCCTTTTTGAAAGATAACAGGGAAAAGATTGAGAA
AATCCTCACATTTCGGATACCCTACTATGTAGGCCCCCTCGCCCGGGGAAATTCCAGATTCGCGTGGATG
ACTCGCAAATCAGAAGAGACTATCACTCCCTGGAACTTCGAGGAAGTCGTGGATAAGGGGGCCTCTGCCC
AGTCCTTCATCGAAAGGATGACTAACTTTGATAAAAATCTGCCTAACGAAAAGGTGCTTCCTAAACACTC
TCTGCTGTACGAGTACTTCACAGTTTATAACGAGCTCACCAAGGTCAAATACGTCACAGAAGGGATGAGA
AAGCCAGCATTCCTGTCTGGAGAGCAGAAGAAAGCTATCGTGGACCTCCTCTTCAAGACGAACCGGAAAG
TTACCGTGAAACAGCTCAAAGAAGATTATTTCAAAAAGATTGAATGTTTCGACTCTGTTGAAATCAGCGG
AGTGGAGGATCGCTTCAACGCATCCCTGGGAACGTATCACGATCTCCTGAAAATCATTAAAGACAAGGAC
TTCCTGGACAATGAGGAGAACGAGGACATTCTTGAGGACATTGTCCTCACCCTTACGTTGTTTGAAGATA
GGGAGATGATTGAAGAACGCTTGAAAACTTACGCTCATCTCTTCGACGACAAAGTCATGAAACAGCTCAA
GAGGCGCCGATATACAGGATGGGGGCGGCTGTCAAGAAAACTGATCAATGGGATCCGAGACAAGCAGAGT
GGAAAGACAATCCTGGATTTTCTTAAGTCCGATGGATTTGCCAACCGGAACTTCATGCAGTTGATCCATG
ATGACTCTCTCACCTTTAAGGAGGACATCCAGAAAGCACAAGTTTCTGGCCAGGGGGACAGTCTCCACGA
GCACATCGCTAATCTTGCAGGTAGCCCAGCTATCAAAAAGGGAATACTGCAGACCGTTAAGGTCGTGGAT
GAACTCGTCAAAGTAATGGGAAGGCATAAGCCCGAGAATATCGTTATCGAGATGGCCCGAGAGAACCAAA
CTACCCAGAAGGGACAGAAGAACAGTAGGGAAAGGATGAAGAGGATTGAAGAGGGTATAAAAGAACTGGG
GTCCCAAATCCTTAAGGAACACCCAGTTGAAAACACCCAGCTTCAGAATGAGAAGCTCTACCTGTACTAC
CTGCAGAACGGCAGGGACATGTACGTGGATCAGGAACTGGACATCAATCGGCTCTCCGACTACGACGTGG
ATGCCATCGTGCCCCAGTCTTTTCTCAAAGATGATTCTATTGATAATAAAGTGTTGACAAGATCCGATAA
AAATAGAGGGAAGAGTGATAACGTCCCCTCAGAAGAAGTTGTCAAGAAAATGAAAAATTATTGGCGGCAG
CTGCTGAACGCCAAACTGATCACACAACGGAAGTTCGATAATCTGACTAAGGCTGAACGAGGTGGCCTGT
CTGAGTTGGATAAAGCCGGCTTCATCAAAAGGCAGCTTGTTGAGACACGCCAGATCACCAAGCACGTGGC
CCAAATTCTCGATTCACGCATGAACACCAAGTACGATGAAAATGACAAACTGATTCGAGAGGTGAAAGTT
ATTACTCTGAAGTCTAAGCTGGTTTCAGATTTCAGAAAGGACTTTCAGTTTTATAAGGTGAGAGAGATCA
ACAATTACCACCATGCGCATGATGCCTACCTGAATGCAGTGGTAGGCACTGCACTTATCAAAAAATATCC
CAAGCTTGAATCTGAATTTGTTTACGGAGACTATAAAGTGTACGATGTTAGGAAAATGATCGCAAAGTCT
GAGCAGGAAATAGGCAAGGCCACCGCTAAGTACTTCTTTTACAGCAATATTATGAATTTTTTCAAGACCG
AGATTACACTGGCCAATGGAGAGATTCGGAAGCGACCACTTATCGAAACAAACGGAGAAACAGGAGAAAT
CGTGTGGGACAAGGGTAGGGATTTCGCGACAGTCCGGAAGGTCCTGTCCATGCCGCAGGTGAACATCGTT
AAAAAGACCGAAGTACAGACCGGAGGCTTCTCCAAGGAAAGTATCCTCCCGAAAAGGAACAGCGACAAGC
TGATCGCACGCAAAAAAGATTGGGACCCCAAGAAATACGGCGGATTCGATTCTCCTACAGTCGCTTACAG
TGTACTGGTTGTGGCCAAAGTGGAGAAAGGGAAGTCTAAAAAACTCAAAAGCGTCAAGGAACTGCTGGGC
ATCACAATCATGGAGCGATCAAGCTTCGAAAAAAACCCCATCGACTTTCTCGAGGCGAAAGGATATAAAG
AGGTCAAAAAAGACCTCATCATTAAGCTTCCCAAGTACTCTCTCTTTGAGCTTGAAAACGGCCGGAAACG
AATGCTCGCTAGTGCGGGCGAGCTGCAGAAAGGTAACGAGCTGGCACTGCCCTCTAAATACGTTAATTTC
TTGTATCTGGCCAGCCACTATGAAAAGCTCAAAGGATCTCCCGAAGATAATGAGCAGAAGCAGCTGTTCG
TGGAACAACACAAACACTACCTTGATGAGATCATCGAGCAAATAAGCGAATTCTCCAAAAGAGTGATCCT
CGCCGACGCTAACCTCGATAAGGTGCTTTCTGCTTACAATAAGCACAGGGATAAGCCCATCAGGGAGCAG
GCAGAAAACATTATCCACTTGTTTACTCTGACCAACTTGGGCGCGCCTGCAGCCTTCAAGTACTTCGACA
CCACCATAGACAGAAAGCGGTACACCTCTACAAAGGAGGTCCTGGACGCCACACTGATTCATCAGTCAAT
TACGGGGCTCTATGAAACAAGAATCGACCTCTCTCAGCTCGGTGGAGACAGCAGGGCTGACCCCAAGAAG
AAGAGGAAGGTGTGAGCTTCGAGACCACTCATCGCCCAATCACTAGTGAATTCGCGGCCGCCTGCAGGTC
GACCATATGGGAGAGCTCCCAACGCGTTGGATGCATAGCTTGAGTATTCTATAGTGTCACCTAAATAGCT
TGGCGTAATCATGGTCATAGCTGTTTCCTGTGTGAAATTGTTATCCGCTCACAATTCCACACAACATACG
AGCCGGAAGCATAAAGTGTAAAGCCTGGGGTGCCTAATGAGTGAGCTAACTCACATTAATTGCGTTGCGC
TCACTGCCCGCTTTCCAGTCGGGAAACCTGTCGTGCCAGCTGCATTAATGAATCGGCCAACGCGCGGGGA
GAGGCGGTTTGCGTATTGGGCGCTCTTCCGCTTCCTCGCTCACTGACTCGCTGCGCTCGGTCGTTCGGCT
GCGGCGAGCGGTATCAGCTCACTCAAAGGCGGTAATACGGTTATCCACAGAATCAGGGGATAACGCAGGA
AAGAACATGTGAGCAAAAGGCCAGCAAAAGGCCAGGAACCGTAAAAAGGCCGCGTTGCTGGCGTTTTTCC
ATAGGCTCCGCCCCCCTGACGAGCATCACAAAAATCGACGCTCAAGTCAGAGGTGGCGAAACCCGACAGG
ACTATAAAGATACCAGGCGTTTCCCCCTGGAAGCTCCCTCGTGCGCTCTCCTGTTCCGACCCTGCCGCTT
ACCGGATACCTGTCCGCCTTTCTCCCTTCGGGAAGCGTGGCGCTTTCTCATAGCTCACGCTGTAGGTATC
TCAGTTCGGTGTAGGTCGTTCGCTCCAAGCTGGGCTGTGTGCACGAACCCCCCGTTCAGCCCGACCGCTG
CGCCTTATCCGGTAACTATCGTCTTGAGTCCAACCCGGTAAGACACGACTTATCGCCACTGGCAGCAGCC
ACTGGTAACAGGATTAGCAGAGCGAGGTATGTAGGCGGTGCTACAGAGTTCTTGAAGTGGTGGCCTAACT
ACGGCTACACTAGAAGAACAGTATTTGGTATCTGCGCTCTGCTGAAGCCAGTTACCTTCGGAAAAAGAGT
TGGTAGCTCTTGATCCGGCAAACAAACCACCGCTGGTAGCGGTGGTTTTTTTGTTTGCAAGCAGCAGATT
ACGCGCAGAAAAAAAGGATCTCAAGAAGATCCTTTGATCTTTTCTACGGGGTCTGACGCTCAGTGGAACG
AAAACTCACGTTAAGGGATTTTGGTCATGAGATTATCAAAAAGGATCTTCACCTAGATCCTTTTAAATTA
AAAATGAAGTTTTAAATCAATCTAAAGTATATATGAGTAAACTTGGTCTGACAGTTACCAATGCTTAATC
AGTGAGGCACCTATCTCAGCGATCTGTCTATTTCGTTCATCCATAGTTGCCTGACTCCCCGTCGTGTAGA
TAACTACGATACGGGAGGGCTTACCATCTGGCCCCAGTGCTGCAATGATACCGCGCGACCCACGCTCACC
GGCTCCAGATTTATCAGCAATAAACCAGCCAGCCGGAAGGGCCGAGCGCAGAAGTGGTCCTGCAACTTTA
TCCGCCTCCATCCAGTCTATTAATTGTTGCCGGGAAGCTAGAGTAAGTAGTTCGCCAGTTAATAGTTTGC
GCAACGTTGTTGCCATTGCTACAGGCATCGTGGTGTCACGCTCGTCGTTTGGTATGGCTTCATTCAGCTC
CGGTTCCCAACGATCAAGGCGAGTTACATGATCCCCCATGTTGTGCAAAAAAGCGGTTAGCTCCTTCGGT
CCTCCGATCGTTGTCAGAAGTAAGTTGGCCGCAGTGTTATCACTCATGGTTATGGCAGCACTGCATAATT
CTCTTACTGTCATGCCATCCGTAAGATGCTTTTCTGTGACTGGTGAGTACTCAACCAAGTCATTCTGAGA
ATAGTGTATGCGGCGACCGAGTTGCTCTTGCCCGGCGTCAATACGGGATAATACCGCGCCACATAGCAGA
ACTTTAAAAGTGCTCATCATTGGAAAACGTTCTTCGGGGCGAAAACTCTCAAGGATCTTACCGCTGTTGA
GATCCAGTTCGATGTAACCCACTCGTGCACCCAACTGATCTTCAGCATCTTTTACTTTCACCAGCGTTTC
TGGGTGAGCAAAAACAGGAAGGCAAAATGCCGCAAAAAAGGGAATAAGGGCGACACGGAAATGTTGAATA
CTCATACTCTTCCTTTTTCAATATTATTGAAGCATTTATCAGGGTTATTGTCTCATGAGCGGATACATAT
TTGAATGTATTTAGAAAAATAAACAAATAGGGGTTCCGCGCACATTTCCCCGAAAAGTGCCACCTGATGC
GGTGTGAAATACCGCACAGATGCGTAAGGAGAAAATACCGCATCAGGAAATTGTAAGCGTTAATATTTTG
TTAAAATTCGCGTTAAATTTTTGTTAAATCAGCTCATTTTTTAACCAATAGGCCGAAATCGGCAAAATCC
CTTATAAATCAAAAGAATAGACCGAGATAGGGT
[37 nt withheld, positions 6614-6650]
AAAGAACGTGGACTCCAACGTCAAAGGGCGAAAAACCGTCTATCAGGGCGCTGGCCCACTACGTGAACCA
TCACCCT
[91 nt withheld, positions 6728-6818]
G
[124 nt withheld, positions 6820-6943]
CCATTCGCCATTCAGGCTGCGCAACTGTTGGGAAGGGCGATCGGTGCGGGCCTCTTCGCTATTACGCCAG
CTGGCGAAAGGGGGATGTGCTGCAAGGCGATTAAGTTGGGTAACGCCAGGGTTTTCCCAGTCACGACGTT
GTAAAACGACGGCCAGTGAATTGTAATACGACTCACTATAGGGCGAATTGGGCCCGACGTCGCATGCTCC
CGGCCGCCATGGCGGCCGCGGGAATTCGATTGGGCGATGAGTGGT
