>Addgene plasmid #68207 | pD10AH840AhCas9 (GB1041) | addgene partial sequence | sequence record 127347 | SP6 5'-ATTTAGGTGACACTATAG-3'
ATCACGCGTTGGGAGCTCTCCCATATGGTCGACCTGCAGGCGGCCGCGAATTCACTAGTGATTGGGCGAT
GAGTGGTCTCGAAGCTCACACCTTCCTCTTCTTCTTGGGGTCAGCCCTGCTGTCTCCACCGAGCTGAGAG
AGGTCGATTCTTGTTTCATAGAGCCCCGTAATTGACTGATGAATCAGTGTGGCGTCCAGGACCTCCTTTG
TAGAGGTGTACCGCTTTCTGTCTATGGTGGTGTCGAAGTACTTGAAGGCTGCAGGCGCGCCCAAGTTGGT
CAGAGTAAACAAGTGGATAATGTTTTCTGCCTGCTCCCTGATGGGCTTATCCCTGTGCTTATTGTAAGCA
GAAAGCACCTTATCGAGGTTAGCGTCGGCGAGGATCACTCTTTTGGAGAATTCGCTTATTTGCTCGATGA
TCTCATCAAGGTAGTGTTTGTGTTGTTCCACGAACAGCTGCTTCTGCTCATTATCTTCGGGAGATCCTTT
GAGCTTTTCATAGTGGCTGGCCAGATACAAGAAATTAACGTATTTAGAGGGCAGTGCCAGCTCGTTACCT
TTCTGCAGCTCGCCCGCACTAGCGAGCATTCGTTTCCGGCCGTTTTCAAGCTCAAAGAGAGAGTACTTGG
GAAGCTTAATGATGAGGTCTTTTTTGACCTCTTTATATCCTTTCGCCTCGAGAAAGTCGATGGGGTTTTT
TTCGAAGCTTGATCGCTCCATGATTGTGATGCCCAGCAGTTCCTTGACGCTTTTGAGTTTTTTAGACTTC
CCTTTCTCCACTTTGGCCACAACCAGTACACTGTAAGCGACTGTAGGAGAATCGAATCCGCCGTATTTCT
TGGGGTCCCAATCTTTTTTGCGTGCGATCAGCTTGTCGCTGTTCCTTTTCGGGAGGATACTTTCCTTGGA
