>Addgene plasmid #68207 | pD10AH840AhCas9 (GB1041) | addgene partial sequence | sequence record 127349 | T7 5'-TAATACGACTCACTATAGGG-3'
CTCCGGCCGCCATGGCGGCCGCGGGAATTCGATTGGGCGATGAGTGGTCTCGAATGGACAAGAAGTACTC
CATTGGGCTCGCTATCGGCACAAACAGCGTCGGCTGGGCCGTCATTACGGACGAGTACAAGGTGCCGAGC
AAAAAATTCAAAGTTCTGGGCAATACCGATCGCCACAGCATAAAGAAGAACCTCATTGGCGCCCTCCTGT
TCGACTCCGGGGAAACGGCCGAAGCCACGCGGCTCAAAAGAACAGCACGGCGCAGATATACCCGCAGAAA
GAATCGGATCTGCTACCTGCAGGAGATCTTTAGTAATGAGATGGCTAAGGTGGATGACTCTTTCTTCCAT
AGGCTGGAGGAGTCCTTTTTGGTGGAGGAGGATAAAAAGCACGAGCGCCACCCAATCTTTGGCAATATCG
TGGACGAGGTGGCGTACCATGAAAAGTACCCAACCATATATCATCTGAGGAAGAAGCTTGTAGACAGTAC
TGATAAGGCTGACTTGCGGTTGATCTATCTCGCGCTGGCGCATATGATCAAATTTCGGGGACACTTCCTC
ATCGAGGGGGACCTGAACCCAGACAACAGCGATGTCGACAAACTCTTTATCCAACTGGTTCAGACTTACA
ATCAGCTTTTCGAAGAGAACCCGATCAACGCATCCGGAGTTGACGCCAAAGCAATCCTGAGCGCTAGGCT
GTCCAAATCCCGGCGGCTCGAAAACCTCATCGCACAGCTCCCTGGGGAGAAGAAGAACGGCCTGTTTGGT
AATCTTATCGCCCTGTCACTCGGGCTGACCCCCAACTTTAAATCTAACTTCGACCTGGCCGAAGATGCCA
AGCTTCAACTGAGCAAAGACACCTACGATGATGATCTCGACAATCTGCTGGCCCAGATCGGCGACCAGTA
CGC
