>Addgene plasmid #68207 | pD10AH840AhCas9 (GB1041) | addgene partial sequence | sequence record 131531 | hdCas9-R2 5'-CCGGCTTTATCCAACTCAGAC-3'
TTCCGTTGTGTGATCAGTTTGGCGTTCAGCAGCTGCCGCCAATAATTTTTCATTTTCTTGACAACTTCTT
CTGAGGGGACGTTATCACTCTTCCCTCTATTTTTATCGGATCTTGTCAACACTTTATTATCAATAGAATC
ATCTTTGAGAAAAGACTGGGGCACGATGGCATCCACGTCGTAGTCGGAGAGCCGATTGATGTCCAGTTCC
TGATCCACGTACATGTCCCTGCCGTTCTGCAGGTAGTACAGGTAGAGCTTCTCATTCTGAAGCTGGGTGT
TTTCAACTGGGTGTTCCTTAAGGATTTGGGACCCCAGTTCTTTTATACCCTCTTCAATCCTCTTCATCCT
TTCCCTACTGTTCTTCTGTCCCTTCTGGGTAGTTTGGTTCTCTCGGGCCATCTCGATAACGATATTCTCG
GGCTTATGCCTTCCCATTACTTTGACGAGTTCATCCACGACCTTAACGGTCTGCAGTATTCCCTTTTTGA
TAGCTGGGCTACCTGCAAGATTAGCGATGTGCTCGTGGAGACTGTCCCCCTGGCCAGAAACTTGTGCTTT
CTGGATGTCCTCCTTAAAGGTGAGAGAGTCATCATGGATCAACTGCATGAAGTTCCGGTTGGCAAATCCA
TCGGACTTAAGAAAATCCAGGATTGTCTTTCCACTCTGCTTGTCTCGGATCCCATTGATCAGTTTTCTTG
ACAGCCGCCCCCATCCTGTATATCGGCGCCTCTTGAGCTGTTTCATGACTTTGTCGTCGAAGAGATGAGC
GTAAGTTTTCAAGCGTTCTTCAATCATCTCCCTATCTTCAA
